>Addgene plasmid #109134 | pCAG-eNpHR3.0-mRuby2-ST | addgene full sequence | sequence record 213596 | Addgene NGS Result
GGTCGACATTGATTATTGACTAGTTATTAATAGTAATCAATTACGGGGTCATTAGTTCATAGCCCATATA
TGGAGTTCCGCGTTACATAACTTACGGTAAATGGCCCGCCTGGCTGACCGCCCAACGACCCCCGCCCATT
GACGTCAATAATGACGTATGTTCCCATAGTAACGCCAATAGGGACTTTCCATTGACGTCAATGGGTGGAG
TATTTACGGTAAACTGCCCACTTGGCAGTACATCAAGTGTATCATATGCCAAGTACGCCCCCTATTGACG
TCAATGACGGTAAATGGCCCGCCTGGCATTATGCCCAGTACATGACCTTATGGGACTTTCCTACTTGGCA
GTACATCTACGTATTAGTCATCGCTATTACCATGGTCGAGGTGAGCCCCACGTTCTGCTTCACTCTCCCC
ATCTCCCCCCCCTCCCCACCCCCAATTTTGTATTTATTTATTTTTTAATTATTTTGTGCAGCGATGGGGG
CGGGGGGGGGGGGGGCGCGCGCCAGGGGGGGCGGGGGGGGGGGGGGGGGGGGGGGGGGCGGGGCGGAGAG
GTGCGGCGGCAGCCAATCAGAGCGGCGCGCTCCGAAAGTTTCCTTTTATGGCGAGGCGGCGGCGGCGGCG
GCCCTATAAAAAGCGAAGCGCGCGGCGGGCGGGAGTCGCTGCGCGCTGCCTTCGCCCCGTGCCCCGCTCC
GCCGCCGCCTCGCGCCGCCCGCCCCGGCTCTGACTGACCGCGTTACTCCCACAGGTGAGCGGGCGGGACG
GCCCTTCTCCTCCGGGCTGTAATTAGCGCTTGGTTTAATGACGGCTTGTTTCTTTTCTGTGGCTGCGTGA
AAGCCTTGAGGGGCTCCGGGAGGGCCCTTTGTGCGGGGGGAGCGGCTCGGGGGGTGCGTGCGTGTGTGTG
TGCGTGGGGAGCGCCGCGTGCGGCTCCGCGCTGCCCGGCGGCTGTGAGCGCTGCGGGCGCGGCGCGGGGC
TTTGTGCGCTCCGCAGTGTGCGCGAGGGGAGCGCGGCCGGGGGCGGTGCCCCGCGGTGCGGGGGGGGCTG
CGAGGGGAACAAAGGCTGCGTGCGGGGTGTGTGCGTGGGGGGGTGAGCAGGGGGTGTGGGCGCGTCGGTC
GGGCTGCAACCCCCCCTGCACCCCCCTCCCCGAGTTGCTGAGCACGGCCCGGCTTCGGGTGCGGGGCTCC
GTACGGGGCGTGGCGCGGGGCTCGCCGTGCCGGGCGGGGGGTGGCGGCAGGTGGGGGTGCCGGGCGGGGC
GGGGCCGCCTCGGGCCGGGGAGGGCTCGGGGGAGGGGCGCGGCGGCCCCCGGAGCGCCGGCGGCTGTCGA
GGCGCGGCGAGCCGCAGCCATTGCCTTTTATGGTAATCGTGCGAGAGGGCGCAGGGACTTCCTTTGTCCC
AAATCTGTGCGGAGCCGAAATCTGGGAGGCGCCGCCGCACCCCCTCTAGCGGGCGCGGGGCGAAGCGGTG
CGGCGCCGGCAGGAAGGAAATGGGCGGGGAGGGCCTTCGTGCGTCGCCGCGCCGCCGTCCCCTTCTCCCT
CTCCAGCCTCGGGGCTGTCCGCGGGGGGACGGCTGCCTTCGGGGGGGACGGGGCAGGGCGGGGTTCGGCT
TCTGGCGTGTGACCGGCGGCTCTAGAGCCTCTGCTAACCATGTTCATGCCTTCTTCTTTTTCCTACAGCT
CCTGGGCAACGTGCTGGTTATTGTGCTGTCTCATCATTTTGGCAAAGAATTCGGTACCCCACCATGACAG
AGACCCTGCCTCCCGTGACCGAGAGTGCCGTGGCCCTTCAAGCCGAGGTTACCCAAAGGGAGTTGTTCGA
GTTCGTGCTGAACGACCCTTTGCTTGCAAGCAGTCTCTATATCAACATCGCACTTGCAGGACTGAGTATA
CTGCTGTTCGTTTTTATGACCCGAGGACTCGATGATCCACGGGCAAAACTTATTGCTGTGTCAACCATCC
TTGTGCCTGTCGTCAGCATTGCCTCCTACACTGGATTGGCGAGCGGCCTGACAATTTCCGTTCTTGAAAT
GCCAGCGGGCCATTTTGCAGAAGGCAGCTCAGTGATGCTGGGAGGAGAAGAGGTAGATGGTGTAGTCACC
ATGTGGGGACGGTATCTCACCTGGGCACTTTCCACGCCCATGATTCTCCTCGCTCTGGGTCTCCTGGCCG
GAAGCAATGCTACAAAGCTCTTCACAGCTATCACTTTCGATATCGCTATGTGCGTGACTGGCCTTGCCGC
GGCCCTGACTACCTCCTCCCACCTCATGAGATGGTTCTGGTACGCTATCAGTTGTGCATGCTTTCTGGTG
GTCTTGTATATCCTGCTGGTGGAGTGGGCACAGGACGCCAAAGCCGCGGGAACCGCTGACATGTTCAATA
CCCTGAAGCTGTTGACAGTAGTGATGTGGCTGGGGTATCCAATTGTGTGGGCTCTTGGAGTCGAGGGTAT
CGCGGTGTTGCCCGTTGGGGTGACGAGCTGGGGATATTCTTTCCTGGATATCGTGGCAAAGTACATTTTC
GCATTCTTGCTCCTGAACTATCTGACGTCAAACGAATCTGTCGTGTCCGGCAGCATTTTGGATGTTCCAT
CTGCTTCTGGGACCCCGGCTGATGATGCGGCCGCCAAGAGCAGGATCACCAGCGAGGGCGAGTACATCCC
CCTGGACCAGATCGACATCAACGTGGCGGCCGCACCGGTAATGGTGTCTAAGGGCGAAGAGCTGATCAAG
GAAAATATGCGTATGAAGGTGGTCATGGAAGGTTCGGTCAACGGCCACCAATTCAAATGCACAGGTGAAG
GAGAAGGCAATCCGTACATGGGAACTCAAACCATGAGGATCAAAGTCATCGAGGGAGGACCCCTGCCATT
TGCCTTTGACATTCTTGCCACGTCGTTCATGTATGGCAGCCGTACTTTTATCAAGTACCCGAAAGGCATT
CCTGATTTCTTTAAACAGTCCTTTCCTGAGGGTTTTACTTGGGAAAGAGTTACGAGATACGAAGATGGTG
GAGTCGTCACCGTCATGCAGGACACCAGCCTTGAGGATGGCTGTCTCGTTTACCACGTCCAAGTCAGAGG
GGTAAACTTTCCCTCCAATGGTCCCGTGATGCAGAAGAAGACCAAGGGTTGGGAGCCTAATACAGAGATG
ATGTATCCAGCAGATGGTGGTCTGAGGGGATACACTCATATGGCACTGAAAGTTGATGGTGGTGGCCATC
TGTCTTGCTCTTTCGTAACAACTTACAGGTCAAAAAAGACCGTCGGGAACATCAAGATGCCCGGTATCCA
TGCCGTTGATCACCGCCTGGAAAGGTTAGAGGAAAGTGACAATGAAATGTTCGTAGTACAACGCGAACAC
GCAGTTGCCAAGTTCGCCGGGCTTGGTGGTGGGATGGACGAGCTGTACAAGGCCCTAGAGCAGTCCCAGC
CCATCCTCAACACCAAGGAGATGGCCCCGCAGAGCAAGCCTCCAGAGGAGCTGGAGATGAGCAGCATGCC
CAGCCCCGTGGCCCCTCTGCCCGCACGCACGGAGGGCGTCATCGACATGCGGAGCATGTCCAGCATTGAC
AGCTTCATCAGCTGTGCCACGGACTTCCCTGAAGCCACCAGATTCTTCTGCTACGAGAACGAGGTGTAAC
TCGAGGCCGCAGGTAAGTATCAAGGTTACAAGACAGGTTTAAGGAGACCAATAGAAACTGGGCTTGTCGA
GACAGAGAAGACTCTTGCGTTTCTGATAGGCACCTATTGGTCTTACTGACATCCACTTTGCCTTTCTCTC
CACAGGTGTCGACAATCAACCTCTGGATTACAAAATTTGTGAAAGATTGACTGGTATTCTTAACTATGTT
GCTCCTTTTACGCTATGTGGATACGCTGCTTTAATGCCTTTGTATCATGCTATTGCTTCCCGTATGGCTT
TCATTTTCTCCTCCTTGTATAAATCCTGGTTGCTGTCTCTTTATGAGGAGTTGTGGCCCGTTGTCAGGCA
ACGTGGCGTGGTGTGCACTGTGTTTGCTGACGCAACCCCCACTGGTTGGGGCATTGCCACCACCTGTCAG
CTCCTTTCCGGGACTTTCGCTTTCCCCCTCCCTATTGCCACGGCGGAACTCATCGCCGCCTGCCTTGCCC
GCTGCTGGACAGGGGCTCGGCTGTTGGGCACTGACAATTCCGTGGTGTTGTCGGGGAAGCTGACGTCCTT
TCCATGGCTGCTCGCCTGTGTTGCCACCTGGATTCTGCGCGGGACGTCCTTCTGCTACGTCCCTTCGGCC
CTCAATCCAGCGGACCTTCCTTCCCGCGGCCTGCTGCCGGCTCTGCGGCCTCTTCCGCGTCTTCGCCTTC
GCCCTCAGACGAGTCGGATCTCCCTTTGGGCCGCCTCCCCGCCTGGAATTCGAGCTCGGTACGATCAGCC
TCGACTGTGCCTTCTAGTTGCCAGCCATCTGTTGTTTGCCCCTCCCCCGTGCCTTCCTTGACCCTGGAAG
GTGCCACTCCCACTGTCCTTTCCTAATAAAATGAGGAAATTGCATCGCATTGTCTGAGTAGGTGTCATTC
TATTCTGGGGGGTGGGGTGGGGCAGGACAGCAAGGGGGAGGATTGGGAAGACAATAGCCCAGCTTTTGTT
CCCTTTAGTGAGGGTTAATTGCGCGCTTGGCGTAATCATGGTCATAGCTGTTTCCTGTGTGAAATTGTTA
TCCGCTAATTCACTCCTCAGGTGCAGGCTGCCTATCAGAAGGTGGTGGCTGGTGTGGCCAATGCCCTGGC
TCACAAATACCACTGAGATCTTTTTCCCTCTGCCAAAAATTATGGGGACATCATGAAGCCCCTTGAGCAT
CTGACTTCTGGCTAATAAAGGAAATTTATTTTCATTGCAATAGTGTGTTGGAATTTTTTGTGTCTCTCAC
TCGGAAGGACATATGGGAGGGCAAATCATTTAAAACATCAGAATGAGTATTTGGTTTAGAGTTTGGCAAC
ATATGCCCATATGCTGGCTGCCATGAACAAAGGTTGGCTATAAAGAGGTCATCAGTATATGAAACAGCCC
CCTGCTGTCCATTCCTTATTCCATAGAAAAGCCTTGACTTGAGGTTAGATTTTTTTTATATTTTGTTTTG
TGTTATTTTTTTCTTTAACATCCCTAAAATTTTCCTTACATGTTTTACTAGCCAGATTTTTCCTCCTCTC
CTGACTACTCCCAGTCATAGCTGTCCCTCTTCTCTTATGGAGATCCCTCGACCTGCAGCCCAAGCTTGGC
GTAATCATGGTCATAGCTGTTTCCTGTGTGAAATTGTTATCCGCTCACAATTCCACACAACATACGAGCC
GGAAGCATAAAGTGTAAAGCCTGGGGTGCCTAATGAGTGAGCTAACTCACATTAATTGCGTTGCGCTCAC
TGCCCGCTTTCCAGTCGGGAAACCTGTCGTGCCAGCGGATCCGCATCTCAATTAGTCAGCAACCATAGTC
CCGCCCCTAACTCCGCCCATCCCGCCCCTAACTCCGCCCAGTTCCGCCCATTCTCCGCCCCATGGCTGAC
TAATTTTTTTTATTTATGCAGAGGCCGAGGCCGCCTCGGCCTCTGAGCTATTCCAGAAGTAGTGAGGAGG
CTTTTTTGGAGGCCTAGGCTTTTGCAAAAAGCTAACTTGTTTATTGCAGCTTATAATGGTTACAAATAAA
GCAATAGCATCACAAATTTCACAAATAAAGCATTTTTTTCACTGCATTCTAGTTGTGGTTTGTCCAAACT
CATCAATGTATCTTATCATGTCTGGATCCGCTGCATTAATGAATCGGCCAACGCGCGGGGAGAGGCGGTT
TGCGTATTGGGCGCTCTTCCGCTTCCTCGCTCACTGACTCGCTGCGCTCGGTCGTTCGGCTGCGGCGAGC
GGTATCAGCTCACTCAAAGGCGGTAATACGGTTATCCACAGAATCAGGGGATAACGCAGGAAAGAACATG
TGAGCAAAAGGCCAGCAAAAGGCCAGGAACCGTAAAAAGGCCGCGTTGCTGGCGTTTTTCCATAGGCTCC
GCCCCCCTGACGAGCATCACAAAAATCGACGCTCAAGTCAGAGGTGGCGAAACCCGACAGGACTATAAAG
ATACCAGGCGTTTCCCCCTGGAAGCTCCCTCGTGCGCTCTCCTGTTCCGACCCTGCCGCTTACCGGATAC
CTGTCCGCCTTTCTCCCTTCGGGAAGCGTGGCGCTTTCTCATAGCTCACGCTGTAGGTATCTCAGTTCGG
TGTAGGTCGTTCGCTCCAAGCTGGGCTGTGTGCACGAACCCCCCGTTCAGCCCGACCGCTGCGCCTTATC
CGGTAACTATCGTCTTGAGTCCAACCCGGTAAGACACGACTTATCGCCACTGGCAGCAGCCACTGGTAAC
AGGATTAGCAGAGCGAGGTATGTAGGCGGTGCTACAGAGTTCTTGAAGTGGTGGCCTAACTACGGCTACA
CTAGAAGAACAGTATTTGGTATCTGCGCTCTGCTGAAGCCAGTTACCTTCGGAAAAAGAGTTGGTAGCTC
TTGATCCGGCAAACAAACCACCGCTGGTAGCGGTGGTTTTTTTGTTTGCAAGCAGCAGATTACGCGCAGA
AAAAAAGGATCTCAAGAAGATCCTTTGATCTTTTCTACGGGGTCTGACGCTCAGTGGAACGAAAACTCAC
GTTAAGGGATTTTGGTCATGAGATTATCAAAAAGGATCTTCACCTAGATCCTTTTAAATTAAAAATGAAG
TTTTAAATCAATCTAAAGTATATATGAGTAAACTTGGTCTGACAGTTACCAATGCTTAATCAGTGAGGCA
CCTATCTCAGCGATCTGTCTATTTCGTTCATCCATAGTTGCCTGACTCCCCGTCGTGTAGATAACTACGA
TACGGGAGGGCTTACCATCTGGCCCCAGTGCTGCAATGATACCGCGAGACCCACGCTCACCGGCTCCAGA
TTTATCAGCAATAAACCAGCCAGCCGGAAGGGCCGAGCGCAGAAGTGGTCCTGCAACTTTATCCGCCTCC
ATCCAGTCTATTAATTGTTGCCGGGAAGCTAGAGTAAGTAGTTCGCCAGTTAATAGTTTGCGCAACGTTG
TTGCCATTGCTACAGGCATCGTGGTGTCACGCTCGTCGTTTGGTATGGCTTCATTCAGCTCCGGTTCCCA
ACGATCAAGGCGAGTTACATGATCCCCCATGTTGTGCAAAAAAGCGGTTAGCTCCTTCGGTCCTCCGATC
GTTGTCAGAAGTAAGTTGGCCGCAGTGTTATCACTCATGGTTATGGCAGCACTGCATAATTCTCTTACTG
TCATGCCATCCGTAAGATGCTTTTCTGTGACTGGTGAGTACTCAACCAAGTCATTCTGAGAATAGTGTAT
GCGGCGACCGAGTTGCTCTTGCCCGGCGTCAATACGGGATAATACCGCGCCACATAGCAGAACTTTAAAA
GTGCTCATCATTGGAAAACGTTCTTCGGGGCGAAAACTCTCAAGGATCTTACCGCTGTTGAGATCCAGTT
CGATGTAACCCACTCGTGCACCCAACTGATCTTCAGCATCTTTTACTTTCACCAGCGTTTCTGGGTGAGC
AAAAACAGGAAGGCAAAATGCCGCAAAAAAGGGAATAAGGGCGACACGGAAATGTTGAATACTCATACTC
TTCCTTTTTCAATATTATTGAAGCATTTATCAGGGTTATTGTCTCATGAGCGGATACATATTTGAATGTA
TTTAGAAAAATAAACAAATAGGGGTTCCGCGCACATTTCCCCGAAAAGTGCCACCTG
Features (pLannotate 1.2.2; 26 found; start..end, strand, type, name):
      5..384     +  enhancer       CMV enhancer: human cytomegalovirus immediate early enhancer
    386..661     +  promoter       chicken β-actin promoter: No description available
    662..1678    +  intron         chimeric intron: chimera between introns from chicken β-actin and rabbit β-globin
   1676..1750    +  CDS            HBB (fragment): HBB_PROLO - Experimental evidence at protein level: Swiss-Prot protein existence level 1. Involved in oxygen transport from the lung to the various peripheral tissues. From Procyon lotor (Raccoon).
   1744..2616    +  CDS            hop: BACH_NATPH - Experimental evidence at protein level: Swiss-Prot protein existence level 1. Light-driven anion pump. Binding affinity for the anions is in the order, bromide > chloride > nitrate > azide > bromate and binding is pH dependent. From Natronomonas pharaonis (Natronobacterium pharaonis).
   2626..2685    +  CDS            KCNJ2 (fragment): KCNJ2_HUMAN - Also known as IRK1. Experimental evidence at protein level: Swiss-Prot protein existence level 1. Probably participates in establishing action potential waveform and excitability of neuronal and muscle tissues. Inward rectifier potassium channels are characterized by a greater tendency to allow potassium to flow into the cell rather than out of it. Their voltage dependence is regulated by the concentration of extracellular potassium; as external potassium is raised, the voltage range of the channel opening shifts to more positive voltages. The inward rectification is mainly due t
   2701..3411    +  CDS            mRuby2: mRuby2 is a basic (constitutively fluorescent) red fluorescent protein published in 2012, derived from Entacmaea quadricolor. It has moderate acid sensitivity.
   3394..3615    +  CDS            Kcnb1 (fragment): KCNB1_RAT - Experimental evidence at protein level: Swiss-Prot protein existence level 1. Voltage-gated potassium channel that mediates transmembrane potassium transport in excitable membranes, primarily in the brain, but also in the pancreas and cardiovascular system. Contributes to the regulation of the action potential (AP) repolarization, duration and frequency of repetitive AP firing in neurons, muscle cells and endocrine cells and plays a role in homeostatic attenuation of electrical excitability throughout the brain (PubMed:10024359, PubMed:10618149, PubMed:12451110, PubMed:17379638, Pu
   3653..3785    +  intron         chimeric intron: chimera between introns from human β-globin and immunoglobulin heavy chain genes
   3794..4382    +  misc_feature   WPRE: woodchuck hepatitis virus posttranscriptional regulatory element
   4386..4402    +  misc_feature   MCS (fragment): pUC18/19 multiple cloning site
   4415..4526    +  polyA_signal   bGH poly(A) signal: bovine growth hormone polyadenylation signal
   4622..4640    -  promoter       T3 promoter: promoter for bacteriophage T3 RNA polymerase
   4699..4773    +  CDS            HBB (fragment): HBB_PONPY - Experimental evidence at transcript level: Swiss-Prot protein existence level 2. Involved in oxygen transport from the lung to the various peripheral tissues. From Pongo pygmaeus (Bornean orangutan).
   4844..4899    +  polyA_signal   β-globin poly(A) signal: rabbit β-globin polyadenylation signal (Gil and Proudfoot, 1987)
   5284..5300    -  protein_bind   lac operator: The lac repressor binds to the lac operator to inhibit transcription in E. coli. This inhibition can be relieved by adding lactose or isopropyl-β-D-thiogalactopyranoside (IPTG). lac repressor encoded by lacI
   5308..5338    -  promoter       lac promoter: promoter for the E. coli lac operon
   5353..5374    -  protein_bind   CAP binding site: CAP binding activates transcription in the presence of cAMP. E. coli catabolite activator protein
   5387..5426    -  CDS            lacI (fragment): lac repressor; lacI; The lac repressor binds to the lac operator to inhibit transcription in E. coli. This inhibition can be relieved by adding lactose or isopropyl-β-D-thiogalactopyranoside (IPTG).
   5433..5455    +  promoter       SV40 promoter (fragment): SV40 enhancer and early promoter
   5479..5614    +  rep_origin     SV40 ori: SV40 origin of replication
   5634..5768    +  polyA_signal   SV40 poly(A) signal: SV40 polyadenylation signal
   5770..5824    -  CDS            lacI (fragment): lac repressor; lacI; The lac repressor binds to the lac operator to inhibit transcription in E. coli. This inhibition can be relieved by adding lactose or isopropyl-β-D-thiogalactopyranoside (IPTG).
   6007..6595    -  rep_origin     ori: high-copy-number ColE1/pMB1/pBR322/pUC origin of replication
   6766..7626    -  CDS            AmpR: β-lactamase; bla; confers resistance to ampicillin, carbenicillin, and related antibiotics
   7627..7731    -  promoter       AmpR promoter: bla
