[The description below was written by a language model from this plasmid's Addgene catalogue record and pLannotate feature annotations shown in this document.]
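Description:
pCAG-eNpHR3.0-mRuby2-ST is a mammalian expression plasmid built on the pCAGGS backbone that encodes a soma-targeted, red-fluorescent version of the inhibitory optogenetic tool halorhodopsin. It is maintained in E. coli through a high-copy ColE1/pUC-type origin and selected with ampicillin via the β-lactamase gene. The catalogue lists a total size of 7,726 bp, while the sequenced record annotated here is 7,757 nt, a small discrepancy. The backbone also carries an SV40 origin, which can support episomal replication in cells expressing large T antigen, along with remnants of lac regulatory elements and a T3 promoter.

Expression is driven by the CAG promoter, annotated as its three components: the CMV immediate-early enhancer, the chicken β-actin promoter and a chimeric β-actin/β-globin intron, which together give strong constitutive transcription in many mammalian cell types, including neurons. The open reading frame begins with the Natronomonas pharaonis halorhodopsin gene, a light-driven chloride pump that hyperpolarises and so silences neurons when illuminated. This is followed by a short fragment of the Kir2.1 (KCNJ2) potassium channel, a trafficking sequence characteristic of the eNpHR3.0 design that improves delivery to the plasma membrane. Next comes the red fluorescent protein mRuby2 for visualising expressing cells, and then a fragment of the Kv2.1 (Kcnb1) channel, which corresponds to the "ST" tag restricting the fusion to the soma and proximal dendrites.

Downstream lie a second small chimeric intron, a WPRE to enhance transcript stability and expression, and a bGH polyadenylation signal, with the rabbit β-globin poly(A) of the parent vector further on. The construct is intended for spatially precise optical suppression of individual neurons, where somatic restriction reduces unintended effects on neighbouring neurites.
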