Addgene plasmid #109134: pCAG-eNpHR3.0-mRuby2-ST
Purpose: Halorhodopsin fused to mRuby2 and targeted to the neuronal soma and proximal dendrites
Depositing lab: Hillel Adesnik. Publication: Precise multimodal optical control of neural ensemble activity. Mardinly AR, Oldenburg IA, Pegard NC, Sridharan S, Lyall EH, Chesnov K, Brohawn SG, Waller L, Adesnik H. Nat Neurosci. 2018 Apr 30. pii: 10.1038/s41593-018-0139-8. doi: 10.1038/s41593-018-0139-8. PubMed 29713079.
Backbone
  Vector backbone: pCAGGS
  Backbone size w/o insert (bp): 5830
  Total vector size (bp): 7726
  Vector type: Mammalian Expression
Growth in bacteria
  Bacterial resistance: Ampicillin, 100 μg/mL
  Growth temperature: 37°C
  Growth strain: DH5alpha
  Copy number: High Copy
Gene/Insert
  Gene/Insert name: eNpHR3.0-mRuby2-ST
  Insert size (bp): 1896
  Promoter: CAG
  Cloning method: Ligation Independent Cloning
  Sequencing primers: 5′ Custom; 3′ WPRE_R
Terms and licenses: Academic/Nonprofit Terms; Industry Terms: Not Available to Industry
How to cite: pCAG-eNpHR3.0-mRuby2-ST was a gift from Hillel Adesnik (Addgene plasmid # 109134 ; http://n2t.net/addgene:109134 ; RRID:Addgene_109134)
