>Addgene plasmid #109134 | pCAG-eNpHR3.0-mRuby2-ST | depositor partial sequence | sequence record 211241 | pCAG-eNpHR3.0-mRuby2-ST sequence 1896 bps
ATGACAGAGACCCTGCCTCCCGTGACCGAGAGTGCCGTGGCCCTTCAAGCCGAGGTTACCCAAAGGGAGT
TGTTCGAGTTCGTGCTGAACGACCCTTTGCTTGCAAGCAGTCTCTATATCAACATCGCACTTGCAGGACT
GAGTATACTGCTGTTCGTTTTTATGACCCGAGGACTCGATGATCCACGGGCAAAACTTATTGCTGTGTCA
ACCATCCTTGTGCCTGTCGTCAGCATTGCCTCCTACACTGGATTGGCGAGCGGCCTGACAATTTCCGTTC
TTGAAATGCCAGCGGGCCATTTTGCAGAAGGCAGCTCAGTGATGCTGGGAGGAGAAGAGGTAGATGGTGT
AGTCACCATGTGGGGACGGTATCTCACCTGGGCACTTTCCACGCCCATGATTCTCCTCGCTCTGGGTCTC
CTGGCCGGAAGCAATGCTACAAAGCTCTTCACAGCTATCACTTTCGATATCGCTATGTGCGTGACTGGCC
TTGCCGCGGCCCTGACTACCTCCTCCCACCTCATGAGATGGTTCTGGTACGCTATCAGTTGTGCATGCTT
TCTGGTGGTCTTGTATATCCTGCTGGTGGAGTGGGCACAGGACGCCAAAGCCGCGGGAACCGCTGACATG
TTCAATACCCTGAAGCTGTTGACAGTAGTGATGTGGCTGGGGTATCCAATTGTGTGGGCTCTTGGAGTCG
AGGGTATCGCGGTGTTGCCCGTTGGGGTGACGAGCTGGGGATATTCTTTCCTGGATATCGTGGCAAAGTA
CATTTTCGCATTCTTGCTCCTGAACTATCTGACGTCAAACGAATCTGTCGTGTCCGGCAGCATTTTGGAT
GTTCCATCTGCTTCTGGGACCCCGGCTGATGATGCGGCCGCCAAGAGCAGGATCACCAGCGAGGGCGAGT
ACATCCCCCTGGACCAGATCGACATCAACGTGGCGGCCGCACCGGTAATGGTGTCTAAGGGCGAAGAGCT
GATCAAGGAAAATATGCGTATGAAGGTGGTCATGGAAGGTTCGGTCAACGGCCACCAATTCAAATGCACA
GGTGAAGGAGAAGGCAATCCGTACATGGGAACTCAAACCATGAGGATCAAAGTCATCGAGGGAGGACCCC
TGCCATTTGCCTTTGACATTCTTGCCACGTCGTTCATGTATGGCAGCCGTACTTTTATCAAGTACCCGAA
AGGCATTCCTGATTTCTTTAAACAGTCCTTTCCTGAGGGTTTTACTTGGGAAAGAGTTACGAGATACGAA
GATGGTGGAGTCGTCACCGTCATGCAGGACACCAGCCTTGAGGATGGCTGTCTCGTTTACCACGTCCAAG
TCAGAGGGGTAAACTTTCCCTCCAATGGTCCCGTGATGCAGAAGAAGACCAAGGGTTGGGAGCCTAATAC
AGAGATGATGTATCCAGCAGATGGTGGTCTGAGGGGATACACTCATATGGCACTGAAAGTTGATGGTGGT
GGCCATCTGTCTTGCTCTTTCGTAACAACTTACAGGTCAAAAAAGACCGTCGGGAACATCAAGATGCCCG
GTATCCATGCCGTTGATCACCGCCTGGAAAGGTTAGAGGAAAGTGACAATGAAATGTTCGTAGTACAACG
CGAACACGCAGTTGCCAAGTTCGCCGGGCTTGGTGGTGGGATGGACGAGCTGTACAAGGCCCTAGAGCAG
TCCCAGCCCATCCTCAACACCAAGGAGATGGCCCCGCAGAGCAAGCCTCCAGAGGAGCTGGAGATGAGCA
GCATGCCCAGCCCCGTGGCCCCTCTGCCCGCACGCACGGAGGGCGTCATCGACATGCGGAGCATGTCCAG
CATTGACAGCTTCATCAGCTGTGCCACGGACTTCCCTGAAGCCACCAGATTCTTCTGCTACGAGAACGAG
GTGTAA
